>Addgene plasmid #20214 | DHFR-myc | addgene full sequence | sequence record 218571 | Addgene NGS Result
GATCTCCCGATCCCCTATGGTGCACTCTCAGTACAATCTGCTCTGATGCCGCATAGTTAAGCCAGTATCT
GCTCCCTGCTTGTGTGTTGGAGGTCGCTGAGTAGTGCGCGAGCAAAATTTAAGCTACAACAAGGCAAGGC
TTGACCGACAATTGCATGAAGAATCTGCTTAGGGTTAGGCGTTTTGCGCTGCTTCGCGATGTACGGGCCA
GATATACGCGTTGACATTGATTATTGACTAGTTATTAATAGTAATCAATTACGGGGTCATTAGTTCATAG
CCCATATATGGAGTTCCGCGTTACATAACTTACGGTAAATGGCCCGCCTGGCTGACCGCCCAACGACCCC
CGCCCATTGACGTCAATAATGACGTATGTTCCCATAGTAACGCCAATAGGGACTTTCCATTGACGTCAAT
GGGTGGAGTATTTACGGTAAACTGCCCACTTGGCAGTACATCAAGTGTATCATATGCCAAGTACGCCCCC
TATTGACGTCAATGACGGTAAATGGCCCGCCTGGCATTATGCCCAGTACATGACCTTATGGGACTTTCCT
ACTTGGCAGTACATCTACGTATTAGTCATCGCTATTACCATGGTGATGCGGTTTTGGCAGTACATCAATG
GGCGTGGATAGCGGTTTGACTCACGGGGATTTCCAAGTCTCCACCCCATTGACGTCAATGGGAGTTTGTT
TTGGCACCAAAATCAACGGGACTTTCCAAAATGTCGTAACAACTCCGCCCCATTGACGCAAATGGGCGGT
AGGCGTGTACGGTGGGAGGTCTATATAAGCAGAGCTCTCTGGCTAACTAGAGAACCCACTGCTTACTGGC
TTATCGAAATTAATACGACTCACTATAGGGAGACCCAAGCTGGCTAGCGTTTAAACTTAAGCTTGGTACC
GAGCTCGGATCCACTAGTCCAGTGTGGTGGAATTCTGCAGATATCCAGCACAGTGGCGGCCGCTCGAGTC
TAGAATCAGTCTGATTGCGGCGTTAGCGGTAGATCGCGTTATCGGCATGGAAAACGCCATGCCGTGGAAC
CTGCCTGCCGATCTCGCCTGGTTTAAACGCAACACCTTAAATAAACCCGTGATTATGGGCCGCCATACCT
GGGAATCAATCGGTCGTCCGTTGCCAGGACGCAAAAATATTATCCTCAGCAGTCAACCGGGTACGGACGA
TCGCGTAACGTGGGTGAAGTCGGTGGATGAAGCCATCGCGGCGTGTGGTGACGTACCAGAAATCATGGTG
ATTGGCGGCGGTCGCGTTTATGAACAGTTCTTGCCAAAAGCGCAAAAACTGTATCTGACGCATATCGACG
CAGAAGTGGAAGGCGACACCCATTTCCCGGATTACGAGCCGGATGACTGGGAATCGGTATTCAGCGAATT
CCACGATGCTGATGCGCAGAACTCTCACAGCTATTGCTTTGAGATTCTGGAGCGGCGGGAACAAAAACTC
ATCTCAGAAGAGGATCTGTAGACTAGAGGGCCCGTTTAAACCCGCTGATCAGCCTCGACTGTGCCTTCTA
GTTGCCAGCCATCTGTTGTTTGCCCCTCCCCCGTGCCTTCCTTGACCCTGGAAGGTGCCACTCCCACTGT
CCTTTCCTAATAAAATGAGGAAATTGCATCGCATTGTCTGAGTAGGTGTCATTCTATTCTGGGGGGTGGG
GTGGGGCAGGACAGCAAGGGGGAGGATTGGGAAGACAATAGCAGGCATGCTGGGGATGCGGTGGGCTCTA
TGGCTTCTGAGGCGGAAAGAACCAGCTGGGGCTCTAGGGGGTATCCCC
[124 nt withheld, positions 1799-1922]
C
[91 nt withheld, positions 1924-2014]
A
[49 nt withheld, positions 2016-2064]
CCTTTGACGTTGGAGTCCACGTTCTTT
[37 nt withheld, positions 2092-2128]
ACCCTATCTCGGTCTATTCTTTTGATTTATAAGGGATTTTGCCGATTTCGGCCTATTGGTTAAAAAATGA
GCTGATTTAACAAAAATTTAACGCGAATTAATTCTGTGGAATGTGTGTCAGTTAGGGTGTGGAAAGTCCC
CAGGCTCCCCAGCAGGCAGAAGTATGCAAAGCATGCATCTCAATTAGTCAGCAACCAGGTGTGGAAAGTC
CCCAGGCTCCCCAGCAGGCAGAAGTATGCAAAGCATGCATCTCAATTAGTCAGCAACCATAGTCCCGCCC
CTAACTCCGCCCATCCCGCCCCTAACTCCGCCCAGTTCCGCCCATTCTCCGCCCCATGGCTGACTAATTT
TTTTTATTTATGCAGAGGCCGAGGCCGCCTCTGCCTCTGAGCTATTCCAGAAGTAGTGAGGAGGCTTTTT
TGGAGGCCTAGGCTTTTGCAAAAAGCTCCCGGGAGCTTGTATATCCATTTTCGGATCTGATCAGCACGTG
TTGACAATTAATCATCGGCATAGTATATCGGCATAGTATAATACGACAAGGTGAGGAACTAAACCATGGC
CAAGTTGACCAGTGCCGTTCCGGTGCTCACCGCGCGCGACGTCGCCGGAGCGGTCGAGTTCTGGACCGAC
CGGCTCGGGTTCTCCCGGGACTTCGTGGAGGACGACTTCGCCGGTGTGGTCCGGGACGACGTGACCCTGT
TCATCAGCGCGGTCCAGGACCAGGTGGTGCCGGACAACACCCTGGCCTGGGTGTGGGTGCGCGGCCTGGA
CGAGCTGTACGCCGAGTGGTCGGAGGTCGTGTCCACGAACTTCCGGGACGCCTCCGGGCCGGCCATGACC
GAGATCGGCGAGCAGCCGTGGGGGCGGGAGTTCGCCCTGCGCGACCCGGCCGGCAACTGCGTGCACTTCG
TGGCCGAGGAGCAGGACTGACACGTGCTACGAGATTTCGATTCCACCGCCGCCTTCTATGAAAGGTTGGG
CTTCGGAATCGTTTTCCGGGACGCCGGCTGGATGATCCTCCAGCGCGGGGATCTCATGCTGGAGTTCTTC
GCCCACCCCAACTTGTTTATTGCAGCTTATAATGGTTACAAATAAAGCAATAGCATCACAAATTTCACAA
ATAAAGCATTTTTTTCACTGCATTCTAGTTGTGGTTTGTCCAAACTCATCAATGTATCTTATCATGTCTG
TATACCGTCGACCTCTAGCTAGAGCTTGGCGTAATCATGGTCATAGCTGTTTCCTGTGTGAAATTGTTAT
CCGCTCACAATTCCACACAACATACGAGCCGGAAGCATAAAGTGTAAAGCCTGGGGTGCCTAATGAGTGA
GCTAACTCACATTAATTGCGTTGCGCTCACTGCCCGCTTTCCAGTCGGGAAACCTGTCGTGCCAGCTGCA
TTAATGAATCGGCCAACGCGCGGGGAGAGGCGGTTTGCGTATTGGGCGCTCTTCCGCTTCCTCGCTCACT
GACTCGCTGCGCTCGGTCGTTCGGCTGCGGCGAGCGGTATCAGCTCACTCAAAGGCGGTAATACGGTTAT
CCACAGAATCAGGGGATAACGCAGGAAAGAACATGTGAGCAAAAGGCCAGCAAAAGGCCAGGAACCGTAA
AAAGGCCGCGTTGCTGGCGTTTTTCCATAGGCTCCGCCCCCCTGACGAGCATCACAAAAATCGACGCTCA
AGTCAGAGGTGGCGAAACCCGACAGGACTATAAAGATACCAGGCGTTTCCCCCTGGAAGCTCCCTCGTGC
GCTCTCCTGTTCCGACCCTGCCGCTTACCGGATACCTGTCCGCCTTTCTCCCTTCGGGAAGCGTGGCGCT
TTCTCATAGCTCACGCTGTAGGTATCTCAGTTCGGTGTAGGTCGTTCGCTCCAAGCTGGGCTGTGTGCAC
GAACCCCCCGTTCAGCCCGACCGCTGCGCCTTATCCGGTAACTATCGTCTTGAGTCCAACCCGGTAAGAC
ACGACTTATCGCCACTGGCAGCAGCCACTGGTAACAGGATTAGCAGAGCGAGGTATGTAGGCGGTGCTAC
AGAGTTCTTGAAGTGGTGGCCTAACTACGGCTACACTAGAAGAACAGTATTTGGTATCTGCGCTCTGCTG
AAGCCAGTTACCTTCGGAAAAAGAGTTGGTAGCTCTTGATCCGGCAAACAAACCACCGCTGGTAGCGGTG
GTTTTTTTGTTTGCAAGCAGCAGATTACGCGCAGAAAAAAAGGATCTCAAGAAGATCCTTTGATCTTTTC
TACGGGGTCTGACGCTCAGTGGAACGAAAACTCACGTTAAGGGATTTTGGTCATGAGATTATCAAAAAGG
ATCTTCACCTAGATCCTTTTAAATTAAAAATGAAGTTTTAAATCAATCTAAAGTATATATGAGTAAACTT
GGTCTGACAGTTACCAATGCTTAATCAGTGAGGCACCTATCTCAGCGATCTGTCTATTTCGTTCATCCAT
AGTTGCCTGACTCCCCGTCGTGTAGATAACTACGATACGGGAGGGCTTACCATCTGGCCCCAGTGCTGCA
ATGATACCGCGAGACCCACGCTCACCGGCTCCAGATTTATCAGCAATAAACCAGCCAGCCGGAAGGGCCG
AGCGCAGAAGTGGTCCTGCAACTTTATCCGCCTCCATCCAGTCTATTAATTGTTGCCGGGAAGCTAGAGT
AAGTAGTTCGCCAGTTAATAGTTTGCGCAACGTTGTTGCCATTGCTACAGGCATCGTGGTGTCACGCTCG
TCGTTTGGTATGGCTTCATTCAGCTCCGGTTCCCAACGATCAAGGCGAGTTACATGATCCCCCATGTTGT
GCAAAAAAGCGGTTAGCTCCTTCGGTCCTCCGATCGTTGTCAGAAGTAAGTTGGCCGCAGTGTTATCACT
CATGGTTATGGCAGCACTGCATAATTCTCTTACTGTCATGCCATCCGTAAGATGCTTTTCTGTGACTGGT
GAGTACTCAACCAAGTCATTCTGAGAATAGTGTATGCGGCGACCGAGTTGCTCTTGCCCGGCGTCAATAC
GGGATAATACCGCGCCACATAGCAGAACTTTAAAAGTGCTCATCATTGGAAAACGTTCTTCGGGGCGAAA
ACTCTCAAGGATCTTACCGCTGTTGAGATCCAGTTCGATGTAACCCACTCGTGCACCCAACTGATCTTCA
GCATCTTTTACTTTCACCAGCGTTTCTGGGTGAGCAAAAACAGGAAGGCAAAATGCCGCAAAAAAGGGAA
TAAGGGCGACACGGAAATGTTGAATACTCATACTCTTCCTTTTTCAATATTATTGAAGCATTTATCAGGG
TTATTGTCTCATGAGCGGATACATATTTGAATGTATTTAGAAAAATAAACAAATAGGGGTTCCGCGCACA
TTTCCCCGAAAAGTGCCACCTGACGTCGACGGATCGGGA
Features (pLannotate 1.2.2; 21 found; start..end, strand, type, name):
     16..68      -  misc_feature   bom (fragment): basis of mobility region from pBR322
    223..602     +  enhancer       CMV enhancer: human cytomegalovirus immediate early enhancer
    603..806     +  promoter       CMV promoter: human cytomegalovirus (CMV) immediate early promoter
    802..835     +  LTR            5' LTR (truncated) (fragment): truncated 5' long terminal repeat (LTR) from HIV-1
    851..869     +  promoter       T7 promoter: promoter for bacteriophage T7 RNA polymerase
    985..1458    +  CDS            ecDHFR: E. coli dihydrofolate reductase; folA
   1529..1753    +  polyA_signal   bGH poly(A) signal: bovine growth hormone polyadenylation signal
   1757..1778    +  promoter       SV40 promoter (fragment): SV40 enhancer and early promoter
   1799..2227    +  rep_origin     f1 ori (sequence partly withheld): f1 bacteriophage origin of replication; arrow indicates direction of (+) strand synthesis
   2241..2570    +  promoter       SV40 promoter: SV40 enhancer and early promoter
   2618..2665    +  promoter       EM7 promoter: synthetic bacterial promoter&nbsp
   2684..3058    +  CDS            BleoR: antibiotic-binding protein; Sh ble from Streptoalloteichus hindustanus; confers resistance to bleomycin, phleomycin, and Zeocin™
   3068..3193    +  CDS            ble (fragment): BLE_KLEPN - Experimental evidence at protein level: Swiss-Prot protein existence level 1. Binding protein with a strong affinity to the bleomycin family of antibiotics. Binds to CL990; an antimitotic-antibiotic compound. From Klebsiella pneumoniae.
   3188..3309    +  polyA_signal   SV40 poly(A) signal: SV40 polyadenylation signal
   3382..3398    -  protein_bind   lac operator: The lac repressor binds to the lac operator to inhibit transcription in E. coli. This inhibition can be relieved by adding lactose or isopropyl-β-D-thiogalactopyranoside (IPTG). lac repressor encoded by lacI
   3406..3436    -  promoter       lac promoter: promoter for the E. coli lac operon
   3451..3472    -  protein_bind   CAP binding site: CAP binding activates transcription in the presence of cAMP. E. coli catabolite activator protein
   3485..3577    -  CDS            lacI (fragment): lac repressor; lacI; The lac repressor binds to the lac operator to inhibit transcription in E. coli. This inhibition can be relieved by adding lactose or isopropyl-β-D-thiogalactopyranoside (IPTG).
   3760..4348    -  rep_origin     ori: high-copy-number ColE1/pMB1/pBR322/pUC origin of replication
   4519..5379    -  CDS            AmpR: β-lactamase; bla; confers resistance to ampicillin, carbenicillin, and related antibiotics
   5380..5484    -  promoter       AmpR promoter: bla
