[The description below was written by a language model from this plasmid's Addgene catalogue record and pLannotate feature annotations shown in this document.]
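Description:
DHFR-myc is a mammalian expression plasmid built on the pcDNA3.1/Zeo(+) backbone, carrying the E. coli dihydrofolate reductase gene (folA) with a C-terminal myc epitope tag. The roughly 0.5 kb insert was placed between the XbaI and ApaI sites of the polylinker, both of which remain intact. Transcription in mammalian cells is driven by the human cytomegalovirus immediate early enhancer and promoter and terminated by the bovine growth hormone polyadenylation signal. A T7 promoter upstream of the coding sequence allows in vitro transcription. The feature table annotates the ecDHFR coding sequence but not the myc tag as a separate feature; the tag is recorded only in the catalogue fields.

In E. coli the plasmid replicates at high copy from a ColE1/pUC-type origin and is selected with ampicillin through the β-lactamase gene. An f1 origin is also present for single-stranded DNA production. Selection of stably transfected mammalian cells uses Zeocin: the Sh ble resistance gene sits behind tandem SV40 early and bacterial EM7 promoters, so it can be expressed in both mammalian and bacterial hosts, and is followed by an SV40 polyadenylation signal. Short annotated fragments, such as a truncated HIV-1 LTR, a lacI piece, lac promoter/operator elements and a second ble hit, are most likely backbone remnants or annotation artefacts, not functional parts.

The associated publication concerns conditional glycosylation in eukaryotic cells using a biocompatible chemical inducer of dimerization. Bacterial DHFR is a common ligand-binding domain in such systems, so this construct plausibly serves as a myc-detectable DHFR component or control, although the record does not state its exact role.
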