Addgene plasmid #20214: DHFR-myc
Depositing lab: Carolyn Bertozzi. Publication: Conditional glycosylation in eukaryotic cells using a biocompatible chemical inducer of dimerization. Czlapinski JL, Schelle MW, Miller LW, Laughlin ST, Kohler JJ, Cornish VW, Bertozzi CR. J Am Chem Soc. 2008 Oct 8. 130(40):13186-7. 10.1021/ja8037728 PubMed 18788807.
Backbone
  Vector backbone: pcDNA3.1/Zeo(+)
  Backbone manufacturer: Invitrogen
  Backbone size w/o insert (bp): 5000
  Vector type: Mammalian Expression
  Selectable markers: Zeocin
Growth in bacteria
  Bacterial resistance: Ampicillin, 100 μg/mL
  Growth temperature: 37°C
  Growth strain: DH5alpha
  Copy number: High Copy
Gene/Insert
  Gene/Insert name: DHFR (alt names: dihydrofolate reductase; folA)
  Species: E. coli
  Insert size (bp): 507
  Entrez Gene: folA (a.k.a. b0048, ECK0049, tmr, tmrA)
  Tag / fusion protein: myc (C terminal on insert)
  Cloning method: Restriction Enzyme; 5′ cloning site XbaI (not destroyed); 3′ cloning site ApaI (not destroyed)
  Sequencing primers: 5′ CMV-F; 3′ BGH reverse
Terms and licenses: Academic/Nonprofit Terms; Industry Terms: Not Available to Industry
How to cite: DHFR-myc was a gift from Carolyn Bertozzi (Addgene plasmid # 20214 ; http://n2t.net/addgene:20214 ; RRID:Addgene_20214)
