>Addgene plasmid #20214 | DHFR-myc | addgene partial sequence | sequence record 25807 | BGH-rev 5'-TAGAAGGCACAGTCGAGG-3'
ACGGGCCCTCTAGTCTACAGATCCTCTTCTGAGATGAGTTTTTGTTCCCGCCGCTCCAGAATCTCAAAGC
AATAGCTGTGAGAGTTCTGCGCATCAGCATCGTGGAATTCGCTGAATACCGATTCCCAGTCATCCGGCTC
GTAATCCGGGAAATGGGTGTCGCCTTCCACTTCTGCGTCGATATGCGTCAGATACAGTTTTTGCGCTTTT
GGCAAGAACTGTTCATAAACGCGACCGCCGCCAATCACCATGATTTCTGGTACGTCACCACACGCCGCGA
TGGCTTCATCCACCGACTTCACCCACGTTACGCGATCGTCCGTACCCGGTTGACTGCTGAGGATAATATT
TTTGCGTCCTGGCAACGGACGACCGATTGATTCCCAGGTATGGCGGCCCATAATCACGGGTTTATTTAAG
GTGTTGCGTTTAAACCAGGCGAGATCGGCAGGCAGGTTCCACGGCATGGCGTTTTCCATGCCGATAACGC
GATCTACCGCTAACGCCGCAATCAGACTGATTCTAGACTCGAGCGGCCGCCACTGTGCTGGATATCTGCA
GAATTCCACCACACTGGACTAGTGGATCCGAGCTCGGTACCAAGCTTAAGTTTAAACGCTAGCCAGCTTG
GGTCTCCCTATAGTGAGTCGTATTAATTTCGATAAGCCAGTAAGCAGTGGGTTCTCTAGTTAGCCAGAGA
GCTCTGCTTATATAGACCTCCCACCGTACACG
